Addgene plasmid #123351: pcDNA3-Venus-Venus-FLARE-Cameleon
Purpose: Yellow-fluorescent homoFRET/anisotropy-based genetically encoded calcium indicator.
Depositing lab: Jin Zhang. Publication: Single-color, ratiometric biosensors for detecting signaling activities in live cells. Ross BL, Tenner B, Markwardt ML, Zviman A, Shi G, Kerr JP, Snell NE, McFarland JJ, Mauban JR, Ward CW, Rizzo MA, Zhang J. eLife. 2018 Jul 3;7. pii: 35458. doi: 10.7554/eLife.35458 PubMed 29968564.
Backbone
  Vector backbone: pcDNA3
  Backbone manufacturer: Invitrogen
  Backbone size w/o insert (bp): 5517
  Total vector size (bp): 7494
  Vector type: Mammalian Expression
  Selectable markers: Neomycin (select with G418)
Growth in bacteria
  Bacterial resistance: Ampicillin, 100 μg/mL
  Growth temperature: 37°C
  Growth strain: DH5alpha
  Copy number: High Copy
Gene/Insert
  Gene/Insert name: Venus-Venus-FLARE-Cameleon
  Species: Synthetic
  Insert size (bp): 1977
  Promoter: CMV
  Tag / fusion protein: Venus (N terminal on insert); Venus (C terminal on insert); 6xHIS (N terminal on backbone); T7 tag (gene 10 leader) (N terminal on backbone); Xpress (TM) tag (N terminal on backbone)
  Cloning method: Restriction Enzyme; 5′ cloning site BamHI (not destroyed); 3′ cloning site EcoRI (not destroyed)
  Sequencing primers: 5′ CMV forward; 3′ BGH reverse
Terms and licenses: Academic/Nonprofit Terms; Industry Terms: Not Available to Industry
How to cite: pcDNA3-Venus-Venus-FLARE-Cameleon was a gift from Jin Zhang (Addgene plasmid # 123351 ; http://n2t.net/addgene:123351 ; RRID:Addgene_123351)
