[The description below was written by a language model from this plasmid's Addgene catalogue record and pLannotate feature annotations shown in this document.]
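Description:
pcDNA3-Venus-Venus-FLARE-Cameleon is a mammalian expression plasmid of about 7.5 kb, built on the pcDNA3 backbone, that encodes a single-colour, yellow-fluorescent genetically encoded calcium indicator. It is propagated in E. coli as a high-copy plasmid through its ColE1/pUC-type origin and selected with ampicillin via the β-lactamase gene. An f1 origin is also present. For mammalian cells, an SV40 early promoter drives a neomycin phosphotransferase cassette ending in an SV40 poly(A) signal, which allows G418 selection of stable transfectants.

The synthetic insert of roughly 2 kb sits between retained BamHI and EcoRI sites. It is transcribed from the CMV immediate-early enhancer/promoter and terminated by the bovine growth hormone polyadenylation signal. The open reading frame begins with a backbone-derived leader carrying a 6xHis tag, the T7 gene 10 leader tag and the Xpress epitope with its enterokinase site. This is followed by a Venus-type yellow fluorescent protein, annotated as mVenus, then a calmodulin segment, a short calmodulin-binding peptide matching myosin light chain kinase, and a second copy of the same fluorescent protein.

This is the classic cameleon architecture, in which calcium-loaded calmodulin wraps around the kinase peptide and draws the two flanking fluorophores together. Because both fluorophores are identical, energy transfer between them (homoFRET) leaves the emission colour unchanged but depolarises it. Calcium changes are therefore read out ratiometrically as changes in fluorescence anisotropy. Flanking T7 and SP6 promoters are standard backbone elements. The construct is intended for live-cell calcium imaging that occupies only one spectral channel.
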