Features (pLannotate 1.2.2; 27 found; start..end, strand, type, name):
     28..80      -  misc_feature   bom (fragment): basis of mobility region from pBR322
    235..614     +  enhancer       CMV enhancer: human cytomegalovirus immediate early enhancer
    615..818     +  promoter       CMV promoter: human cytomegalovirus (CMV) immediate early promoter
    814..847     +  LTR            5' LTR (truncated) (fragment): truncated 5' long terminal repeat (LTR) from HIV-1
    863..881     +  promoter       T7 promoter: promoter for bacteriophage T7 RNA polymerase
    922..942     +  CDS            capTEV™ (fragment): composite tag for in vivo biotinylation, TEV protease cleavage, and 6xHis tagging
    943..975     +  CDS            T7 tag (gene 10 leader): leader peptide from bacteriophage T7 gene 10 promotes efficient translation in E. coli
    979..1002    +  CDS            Xpress™ tag: Xpress™ epitope tag, including an enterokinase recognition and cleavage site
   1009..1725    +  CDS            mVenus: mVenus is a basic (constitutively fluorescent) yellow fluorescent protein published in 2006, derived from Aequorea victoria. It is reported to be a rapidly-maturing monomer with moderate acid sensitivity.
   1729..2085    +  CDS            CALMA_ARBPU (fragment): Experimental evidence at protein level: Swiss-Prot protein existence level 1. Calmodulin mediates the control of a large number of enzymes, ion channels and other proteins by Ca(2+). Among the enzymes to be stimulated by the calmodulin-Ca(2+) complex are a number of protein kinases and phosphatases. From Arbacia punctulata (Punctuate sea urchin).
   2182..2259    +  CDS            MYLK2 (fragment): MYLK2_HUMAN - Experimental evidence at protein level: Swiss-Prot protein existence level 1. Implicated in the level of global muscle contraction and cardiac function. Phosphorylates a specific serine in the N-terminus of a myosin light chain. From Homo sapiens (Human).
   2266..2985    +  CDS            mVenus: Venus YFP with monomerizing A206K mutation (Nagai et al., 2002; Kremers et al., 2006) mammalian codon-optimized
   3046..3064    -  promoter       SP6 promoter: promoter for bacteriophage SP6 RNA polymerase
   3090..3314    +  polyA_signal   bGH poly(A) signal: bovine growth hormone polyadenylation signal
   3318..3339    +  promoter       SV40 promoter (fragment): SV40 enhancer and early promoter
   3360..3788    +  rep_origin     f1 ori (sequence partly withheld): f1 bacteriophage origin of replication; arrow indicates direction of (+) strand synthesis
   3802..4131    +  promoter       SV40 promoter: SV40 enhancer and early promoter
   4198..4989    +  CDS            neo: KKA2_KLEPN - Also known as kan, nptII. Experimental evidence at protein level: Swiss-Prot protein existence level 1. Resistance to kanamycin, neomycin, paromomycin, ribostamycin, butirosin and gentamicin B. From Klebsiella pneumoniae.
   5013..5171    +  CDS            ble (fragment): BLE_KLEPN - Experimental evidence at protein level: Swiss-Prot protein existence level 1. Binding protein with a strong affinity to the bleomycin family of antibiotics. Binds to CL990; an antimitotic-antibiotic compound. From Klebsiella pneumoniae.
   5166..5287    +  polyA_signal   SV40 poly(A) signal: SV40 polyadenylation signal
   5360..5376    -  protein_bind   lac operator: The lac repressor binds to the lac operator to inhibit transcription in E. coli. This inhibition can be relieved by adding lactose or isopropyl-β-D-thiogalactopyranoside (IPTG). lac repressor encoded by lacI
   5384..5414    -  promoter       lac promoter: promoter for the E. coli lac operon
   5429..5450    -  protein_bind   CAP binding site: CAP binding activates transcription in the presence of cAMP. E. coli catabolite activator protein
   5463..5555    -  CDS            lacI (fragment): lac repressor; lacI; The lac repressor binds to the lac operator to inhibit transcription in E. coli. This inhibition can be relieved by adding lactose or isopropyl-β-D-thiogalactopyranoside (IPTG).
   5738..6326    -  rep_origin     ori: high-copy-number ColE1/pMB1/pBR322/pUC origin of replication
   6497..7357    -  CDS            AmpR: β-lactamase; bla; confers resistance to ampicillin, carbenicillin, and related antibiotics
   7358..7462    -  promoter       AmpR promoter: bla
>Addgene plasmid #123351 | pcDNA3-Venus-Venus-FLARE-Cameleon | addgene full sequence | sequence record 307106 | Addgene NGS Result
GACGGATCGGGAGATCTCCCGATCCCCTATGGTGCACTCTCAGTACAATCTGCTCTGATGCCGCATAGTT
AAGCCAGTATCTGCTCCCTGCTTGTGTGTTGGAGGTCGCTGAGTAGTGCGCGAGCAAAATTTAAGCTACA
ACAAGGCAAGGCTTGACCGACAATTGCATGAAGAATCTGCTTAGGGTTAGGCGTTTTGCGCTGCTTCGCG
ATGTACGGGCCAGATATACGCGTTGACATTGATTATTGACTAGTTATTAATAGTAATCAATTACGGGGTC
ATTAGTTCATAGCCCATATATGGAGTTCCGCGTTACATAACTTACGGTAAATGGCCCGCCTGGCTGACCG
CCCAACGACCCCCGCCCATTGACGTCAATAATGACGTATGTTCCCATAGTAACGCCAATAGGGACTTTCC
ATTGACGTCAATGGGTGGAGTATTTACGGTAAACTGCCCACTTGGCAGTACATCAAGTGTATCATATGCC
AAGTACGCCCCCTATTGACGTCAATGACGGTAAATGGCCCGCCTGGCATTATGCCCAGTACATGACCTTA
TGGGACTTTCCTACTTGGCAGTACATCTACGTATTAGTCATCGCTATTACCATGGTGATGCGGTTTTGGC
AGTACATCAATGGGCGTGGATAGCGGTTTGACTCACGGGGATTTCCAAGTCTCCACCCCATTGACGTCAA
TGGGAGTTTGTTTTGGCACCAAAATCAACGGGACTTTCCAAAATGTCGTAACAACTCCGCCCCATTGACG
CAAATGGGCGGTAGGCGTGTACGGTGGGAGGTCTATATAAGCAGAGCTCTCTGGCTAACTAGAGAACCCA
CTGCTTACTGGCTTATCGAAATTAATACGACTCACTATAGGGAGACCCAAGCTTGCGGCCGCCACCATGG
TGCGGGGTTCTCATCATCATCATCATCATGGTATGGCTAGCATGACTGGTGGACAGCAAATGGGTCGGGA
TCTGTACGACGATGACGATAAGGATCCCATGGTGAGCAAGGGCGAGGAGCTGTTCACCGGGGTGGTGCCC
ATCCTGGTCGAGCTGGACGGCGACGTAAACGGCCACAAGTTCAGCGTGTCCGGCGAGGGCGAGGGCGATG
CCACCTACGGCAAGCTGACCCTGAAGCTGATCTGCACCACCGGCAAGCTGCCCGTGCCCTGGCCCACCCT
CGTGACCACCCTGGGCTACGGCCTGCAGTGCTTCGCCCGCTACCCCGACCACATGAAGCAGCACGACTTC
TTCAAGTCCGCCATGCCCGAAGGCTACGTCCAGGAGCGCACCATCTTCTTCAAGGACGACGGCAACTACA
AGACCCGCGCCGAGGTGAAGTTCGAGGGCGACACCCTGGTGAACCGCATCGAGCTGAAGGGCATCGACTT
CAAGGAGGACGGCAACATCCTGGGGCACAAGCTGGAGTACAACTACAACAGCCACAACGTCTATATCACC
GCCGACAAGCAGAAGAACGGCATCAAGGCCAACTTCAAGATCCGCCACAACATCGAGGACGGCGGCGTGC
AGCTCGCCGACCACTACCAGCAGAACACCCCCATCGGCGACGGCCCCGTGCTGCTGCCCGACAACCACTA
CCTGAGCTACCAGTCCAAGCTGAGCAAAGACCCCAACGAGAAGCGCGATCACATGGTCCTGCTGGAGTTC
GTGACCGCCGCCGGGATCACTCTCGGCATGGACGAGCTGTACAAGCGCATGCATGACCAACTGACAGAAG
AGCAGATTGCAGAGTTCAAAGAAGCCTTCTCATTATTCGACAAGGATGGGGACGGCACCATCACCACAAA
GGAACTTGGCACCGTTATGAGGTCGCTTGGACAAAACCCAACGGAAGCAGAATTGCAGGATATGATCAAT
GAAGTCGATGCTGATGGCAATGGAACGATTTACTTTCCTGAATTTCTTACTATGATGGCTAGAAAAATGA
AGGACACAGACAGCGAAGAGGAAATCCGAGAAGCATTCCGTGTTTTTGACAAGGATGGGAACGGCTACAT
CAGCGCTGCTCAGTTACGTCACGTCATGACAAACCTCGGGGAGAAGTTAACAGATGAAGAAGTTGATGAA
ATGATAAGGGAAGCAGATATCGATGGTGATGGCCAAGTAAACTATGAAGAGTTTGTACAAATGATGACAG
CAAAGGGGGGGAAGAGGCGCTGGAAGAAAAACTTCATTGCCGTCAGCGCTGCCAACCGGTTCAAGAAGAT
CTCCAGCTCCGGGGCACTGGAGCTCATGGTGAGCAAGGGCGAGGAGCTGTTCACCGGGGTGGTGCCCATC
CTGGTCGAGCTGGACGGCGACGTAAACGGCCACAAGTTCAGCGTGTCCGGCGAGGGCGAGGGCGATGCCA
CCTACGGCAAGCTGACCCTGAAGCTGATCTGCACCACCGGCAAGCTGCCCGTGCCCTGGCCCACCCTCGT
GACCACCCTGGGCTACGGCCTGCAGTGCTTCGCCCGCTACCCCGACCACATGAAGCAGCACGACTTCTTC
AAGTCCGCCATGCCCGAAGGCTACGTCCAGGAGCGCACCATCTTCTTCAAGGACGACGGCAACTACAAGA
CCCGCGCCGAGGTGAAGTTCGAGGGCGACACCCTGGTGAACCGCATCGAGCTGAAGGGCATCGACTTCAA
GGAGGACGGCAACATCCTGGGGCACAAGCTGGAGTACAACTACAACAGCCACAACGTCTATATCACCGCC
GACAAGCAGAAGAACGGCATCAAGGCCAACTTCAAGATCCGCCACAACATCGAGGACGGCGGCGTGCAGC
TCGCCGACCACTACCAGCAGAACACCCCCATCGGCGACGGCCCCGTGCTGCTGCCCGACAACCACTACCT
GAGCTACCAGTCCAAGCTGAGCAAAGACCCCAACGAGAAGCGCGATCACATGGTCCTGCTGGAGTTCGTG
ACCGCCGCCGGGATCACTCTCGGCATGGACGAGCTGTACAAGTAAGAATTCTGCAGATATCCATCACACT
GGCGGCCGCTCGAGCATGCATCTAGAGGGCCCTATTCTATAGTGTCACCTAAATGCTAGAGCTCGCTGAT
CAGCCTCGACTGTGCCTTCTAGTTGCCAGCCATCTGTTGTTTGCCCCTCCCCCGTGCCTTCCTTGACCCT
GGAAGGTGCCACTCCCACTGTCCTTTCCTAATAAAATGAGGAAATTGCATCGCATTGTCTGAGTAGGTGT
CATTCTATTCTGGGGGGTGGGGTGGGGCAGGACAGCAAGGGGGAGGATTGGGAAGACAATAGCAGGCATG
CTGGGGATGCGGTGGGCTCTATGGCTTCTGAGGCGGAAAGAACCAGCTGGGGCTCTAGGGGGTATCCCC
[124 nt withheld, positions 3360-3483]
C
[91 nt withheld, positions 3485-3575]
A
[49 nt withheld, positions 3577-3625]
CCTTTGACGTTGGAGTCCACGTTCTTT
[37 nt withheld, positions 3653-3689]
ACCCTATCTCGGTCTATTCTTTTGATTTATAAGGGATTTTGCCGATTTCGGCCTATTGGTTAAAAAATGA
GCTGATTTAACAAAAATTTAACGCGAATTAATTCTGTGGAATGTGTGTCAGTTAGGGTGTGGAAAGTCCC
CAGGCTCCCCAGCAGGCAGAAGTATGCAAAGCATGCATCTCAATTAGTCAGCAACCAGGTGTGGAAAGTC
CCCAGGCTCCCCAGCAGGCAGAAGTATGCAAAGCATGCATCTCAATTAGTCAGCAACCATAGTCCCGCCC
CTAACTCCGCCCATCCCGCCCCTAACTCCGCCCAGTTCCGCCCATTCTCCGCCCCATGGCTGACTAATTT
TTTTTATTTATGCAGAGGCCGAGGCCGCCTCTGCCTCTGAGCTATTCCAGAAGTAGTGAGGAGGCTTTTT
TGGAGGCCTAGGCTTTTGCAAAAAGCTCCCGGGAGCTTGTATATCCATTTTCGGATCTGATCAAGAGACA
GGATGAGGATCGTTTCGCATGATTGAACAAGATGGATTGCACGCAGGTTCTCCGGCCGCTTGGGTGGAGA
GGCTATTCGGCTATGACTGGGCACAACAGACAATCGGCTGCTCTGATGCCGCCGTGTTCCGGCTGTCAGC
GCAGGGGCGCCCGGTTCTTTTTGTCAAGACCGACCTGTCCGGTGCCCTGAATGAACTGCAGGACGAGGCA
GCGCGGCTATCGTGGCTGGCCACGACGGGCGTTCCTTGCGCAGCTGTGCTCGACGTTGTCACTGAAGCGG
GAAGGGACTGGCTGCTATTGGGCGAAGTGCCGGGGCAGGATCTCCTGTCATCTCACCTTGCTCCTGCCGA
GAAAGTATCCATCATGGCTGATGCAATGCGGCGGCTGCATACGCTTGATCCGGCTACCTGCCCATTCGAC
CACCAAGCGAAACATCGCATCGAGCGAGCACGTACTCGGATGGAAGCCGGTCTTGTCGATCAGGATGATC
TGGACGAAGAGCATCAGGGGCTCGCGCCAGCCGAACTGTTCGCCAGGCTCAAGGCGCGCATGCCCGACGG
CGAGGATCTCGTCGTGACCCATGGCGATGCCTGCTTGCCGAATATCATGGTGGAAAATGGCCGCTTTTCT
GGATTCATCGACTGTGGCCGGCTGGGTGTGGCGGACCGCTATCAGGACATAGCGTTGGCTACCCGTGATA
TTGCTGAAGAGCTTGGCGGCGAATGGGCTGACCGCTTCCTCGTGCTTTACGGTATCGCCGCTCCCGATTC
GCAGCGCATCGCCTTCTATCGCCTTCTTGACGAGTTCTTCTGAGCGGGACTCTGGGGTTCGAAATGACCG
ACCAAGCGACGCCCAACCTGCCATCACGAGATTTCGATTCCACCGCCGCCTTCTATGAAAGGTTGGGCTT
CGGAATCGTTTTCCGGGACGCCGGCTGGATGATCCTCCAGCGCGGGGATCTCATGCTGGAGTTCTTCGCC
CACCCCAACTTGTTTATTGCAGCTTATAATGGTTACAAATAAAGCAATAGCATCACAAATTTCACAAATA
AAGCATTTTTTTCACTGCATTCTAGTTGTGGTTTGTCCAAACTCATCAATGTATCTTATCATGTCTGTAT
ACCGTCGACCTCTAGCTAGAGCTTGGCGTAATCATGGTCATAGCTGTTTCCTGTGTGAAATTGTTATCCG
CTCACAATTCCACACAACATACGAGCCGGAAGCATAAAGTGTAAAGCCTGGGGTGCCTAATGAGTGAGCT
AACTCACATTAATTGCGTTGCGCTCACTGCCCGCTTTCCAGTCGGGAAACCTGTCGTGCCAGCTGCATTA
ATGAATCGGCCAACGCGCGGGGAGAGGCGGTTTGCGTATTGGGCGCTCTTCCGCTTCCTCGCTCACTGAC
TCGCTGCGCTCGGTCGTTCGGCTGCGGCGAGCGGTATCAGCTCACTCAAAGGCGGTAATACGGTTATCCA
CAGAATCAGGGGATAACGCAGGAAAGAACATGTGAGCAAAAGGCCAGCAAAAGGCCAGGAACCGTAAAAA
GGCCGCGTTGCTGGCGTTTTTCCATAGGCTCCGCCCCCCTGACGAGCATCACAAAAATCGACGCTCAAGT
CAGAGGTGGCGAAACCCGACAGGACTATAAAGATACCAGGCGTTTCCCCCTGGAAGCTCCCTCGTGCGCT
CTCCTGTTCCGACCCTGCCGCTTACCGGATACCTGTCCGCCTTTCTCCCTTCGGGAAGCGTGGCGCTTTC
TCATAGCTCACGCTGTAGGTATCTCAGTTCGGTGTAGGTCGTTCGCTCCAAGCTGGGCTGTGTGCACGAA
CCCCCCGTTCAGCCCGACCGCTGCGCCTTATCCGGTAACTATCGTCTTGAGTCCAACCCGGTAAGACACG
ACTTATCGCCACTGGCAGCAGCCACTGGTAACAGGATTAGCAGAGCGAGGTATGTAGGCGGTGCTACAGA
GTTCTTGAAGTGGTGGCCTAACTACGGCTACACTAGAAGAACAGTATTTGGTATCTGCGCTCTGCTGAAG
CCAGTTACCTTCGGAAAAAGAGTTGGTAGCTCTTGATCCGGCAAACAAACCACCGCTGGTAGCGGTGGTT
TTTTTGTTTGCAAGCAGCAGATTACGCGCAGAAAAAAAGGATCTCAAGAAGATCCTTTGATCTTTTCTAC
GGGGTCTGACGCTCAGTGGAACGAAAACTCACGTTAAGGGATTTTGGTCATGAGATTATCAAAAAGGATC
TTCACCTAGATCCTTTTAAATTAAAAATGAAGTTTTAAATCAATCTAAAGTATATATGAGTAAACTTGGT
CTGACAGTTACCAATGCTTAATCAGTGAGGCACCTATCTCAGCGATCTGTCTATTTCGTTCATCCATAGT
TGCCTGACTCCCCGTCGTGTAGATAACTACGATACGGGAGGGCTTACCATCTGGCCCCAGTGCTGCAATG
ATACCGCGAGACCCACGCTCACCGGCTCCAGATTTATCAGCAATAAACCAGCCAGCCGGAAGGGCCGAGC
GCAGAAGTGGTCCTGCAACTTTATCCGCCTCCATCCAGTCTATTAATTGTTGCCGGGAAGCTAGAGTAAG
TAGTTCGCCAGTTAATAGTTTGCGCAACGTTGTTGCCATTGCTACAGGCATCGTGGTGTCACGCTCGTCG
TTTGGTATGGCTTCATTCAGCTCCGGTTCCCAACGATCAAGGCGAGTTACATGATCCCCCATGTTGTGCA
AAAAAGCGGTTAGCTCCTTCGGTCCTCCGATCGTTGTCAGAAGTAAGTTGGCCGCAGTGTTATCACTCAT
GGTTATGGCAGCACTGCATAATTCTCTTACTGTCATGCCATCCGTAAGATGCTTTTCTGTGACTGGTGAG
TACTCAACCAAGTCATTCTGAGAATAGTGTATGCGGCGACCGAGTTGCTCTTGCCCGGCGTCAATACGGG
ATAATACCGCGCCACATAGCAGAACTTTAAAAGTGCTCATCATTGGAAAACGTTCTTCGGGGCGAAAACT
CTCAAGGATCTTACCGCTGTTGAGATCCAGTTCGATGTAACCCACTCGTGCACCCAACTGATCTTCAGCA
TCTTTTACTTTCACCAGCGTTTCTGGGTGAGCAAAAACAGGAAGGCAAAATGCCGCAAAAAAGGGAATAA
GGGCGACACGGAAATGTTGAATACTCATACTCTTCCTTTTTCAATATTATTGAAGCATTTATCAGGGTTA
TTGTCTCATGAGCGGATACATATTTGAATGTATTTAGAAAAATAAACAAATAGGGGTTCCGCGCACATTT
CCCCGAAAAGTGCCACCTGACGTC
